>Addgene plasmid #68605 | pMpGWB214 | depositor full sequence | sequence record 131791 | pMpGWB214 sequence 12457 bps
TTTCACGCCCTTTTAAATATCCGATTATTCTAATAAACGCTCTTTTCTCTTAGGTTTACCCGCCAATATA
TCCTGTCAAACACTGATAGTTTAAACTGAAGGCGGGAAACGACAATCTGATCCAAGCTCAAGCTGCTCTA
GCATTCGCCATTCAGGCTGCGCAACTGTTGGGAAGGGCGATCGGTGCGGGCCTCTTCGCTATTACGCCAG
CTGGCGAAAGGGGGATGTGCTGCAAGGCGATTAAGTTGGGTAACGCCAGGGTTTTCCCAGTCACGACGTT
GTAAAACGACGGCCAGTGCCAAGCTTGCATGCCTGCAGGTCCCCAGATTAGCCTTTTCAATTTCAGAAAG
AATGCTAACCCACAGATGGTTAGAGAGGCTTACGCAGCAGGTCTCATCAAGACGATCTACCCGAGCAATA
ATCTCCAGGAAATCAAATACCTTCCCAAGAAGGTTAAAGATGCAGTCAAAAGATTCAGGACTAACTGCAT
CAAGAACACAGAGAAAGATATATTTCTCAAGATCAGAAGTACTATTCCAGTATGGACGATTCAAGGCTTG
CTTCACAAACCAAGGCAAGTAATAGAGATTGGAGTCTCTAAAAAGGTAGTTCCCACTGAATCAAAGGCCA
TGGAGTCAAAGATTCAAATAGAGGACCTAACAGAACTCGCCGTAAAGACTGGCGAACAGTTCATACAGAG
TCTCTTACGACTCAATGACAAGAAGAAAATCTTCGTCAACATGGTGGAGCACGACACACTTGTCTACTCC
AAAAATATCAAAGATACAGTCTCAGAAGACCAAAGGGCAATTGAGACTTTTCAACAAAGGGTAATATCCG
GAAACCTCCTCGGATTCCATTGCCCAGCTATCTGTCACTTTATTGTGAAGATAGTGGAAAAGGAAGGTGG
CTCCTACAAATGCCATCATTGCGATAAAGGAAAGGCCATCGTTGAAGATGCCTCTGCCGACAGTGGTCCC
AAAGATGGACCCCCACCCACGAGGAGCATCGTGGAAAAAGAAGACGTTCCAACCACGTCTTCAAAGCAAG
TGGATTGATGTGATATCTCCACTGACGTAAGGGATGACGCACAATCCCACTATCCTTCGCAAGACCCTTC
CTCTATATAAGGAAGTTCATTTCATTTGGAGAGAACACGGGGGACTCTAGAGTTATCAACAAGTTTGTAC
AAAAAAGCTGAACGAGAAACGTAAAATGATATAAATATCAATATATTAAATTAGATTTTGCATAAAAAAC
AGACTACATAATACTGTAAAACACAACATATCCAGTCACTATGGCGGCCCCTGCGAGGGGCCGCATTAGG
CACCCCAGGCTTTACACTTTATGCTTCCGGCTCGTATAATGTGTGGATTTTGAGTTAGGATCCGTCGAGA
TTTTCAGGAGCTAAGGAAGCTAAAATGGAGAAAAAAATCACTGGATATACCACCGTTGATATATCCCAAT
GGCATCGTAAAGAACATTTTGAGGCATTTCAGTCAGTTGCTCAATGTACCTATAACCAGACCGTTCAGCT
GGATATTACGGCCTTTTTAAAGACCGTAAAGAAAAATAAGCACAAGTTTTATCCGGCCTTTATTCACATT
CTTGCCCGCCTGATGAATGCTCATCCGGAATTCCGTATGGCAATGAAAGACGGTGAGCTGGTGATATGGG
ATAGTGTTCACCCTTGTTACACCGTTTTCCATGAGCAAACTGAAACGTTTTCATCGCTCTGGAGTGAATA
CCACGACGATTTCCGGCAGTTTCTACACATATATTCGCAAGATGTGGCGTGTTACGGTGAAAACCTGGCC
TATTTCCCTAAAGGGTTTATTGAGAATATGTTTTTCGTCTCAGCCAATCCCTGGGTGAGTTTCACCAGTT
TTGATTTAAACGTGGCCAATATGGACAACTTCTTCGCCCCCGTTTTCACCATGGGCAAATATTATACGCA
AGGCGACAAGGTGCTGATGCCGCTGGCGATTCAGGTTCATCATGCCGTTTGTGATGGCTTCCATGTCGGC
AGAATGCTTAATGAATTACAACAGTACTGCGATGAGTGGCAGGGCGGGGCGTAAAGATCTGGATCCGGCT
TACTAAAAGCCAGATAACAGTATGCGTATTTGCGCGCTGATTTTTGCGGTATAAGAATATATACTGATAT
GTATACCCGAAGTATGTCAAAAAGAGGTATGCTATGAAGCAGCGTATTACAGTGACAGTTGACAGCGACA
GCTATCAGTTGCTCAAGGCATATATGATGTCAATATCTCCGGTCTGGTAAGCACAACCATGCAGAATGAA
GCCCGTCGTCTGCGTGCCGAACGCTGGAAAGCGGAAAATCAGGAAGGGATGGCTGAGGTCGCCCGGTTTA
TTGAAATGAACGGCTCTTTTGCTGACGAGAACAGGGGCTGGTGAAATGCAGTTTAAGGTTTACACCTATA
AAAGAGAGAGCCGTTATCGTCTGTTTGTGGATGTACAGAGTGATATTATTGACACGCCCGGGCGACGGAT
GGTGATCCCCCTGGCCAGTGCACGTCTGCTGTCAGATAAAGTCCCCCGTGAACTTTACCCGGTGGTGCAT
ATCGGGGATGAAAGCTGGCGCATGATGACCACCGATATGGCCAGTGTGCCGGTCTCCGTTATCGGGGAAG
AAGTGGCTGATCTCAGCCACCGCGAAAATGACATCAAAAACGCCATTAACCTGATGTTCTGGGGAATATA
AATGTCAGGCTCCCTTATACACAGCCAGTCTGCAGGTCGACCATAGTGACTGGATATGTTGTGTTTTACA
GTATTATGTAGTCTGTTTTTTATGCAAAATCTAATTTAATATATTGATATTTATATCATTTTACGTTTCT
CGTTCAGCTTTCTTGTACAAAGTGGTTGATAACAGCATGGCTAGTGAAGCTCGAAAAACAAAGAAAAAAA
TCAAAGGGATTCAGCAAGCCACTGCAGGAGTCTCACAAGACACTTCGGAAAATCCTAACAAAACAATAGT
TCCTGCAGCATTACCACAGCTCACCCCTACCTTGGTGTCACTGCTGGAGGTGATTGAACCCGAGGTGTTG
TATGCAGGATATGATAGCTCTGTTCCAGATTCAGCATGGAGAATTATGACCACACTCAACATGTTAGGTG
GGCGTCAAGTGATTGCAGCAGTGAAATGGGCAAAGGCGATACCAGGCTTCAGAAACTTACACCTGGATGA
CCAAATGACCCTGCTACAGTACTCATGGATGTTTCTCATGGCATTTGCCCTGGGTTGGAGATCATACAGA
CAATCAAGTGGAAACCTGCTCTGCTTTGCTCCTGATCTGATTATTAATGAGCAGAGAATGTCTCTACCCT
GCATGTATGACCAATGTAAACACATGCTGTTTGTCTCCTCTGAATTACAAAGATTGCAGGTATCCTATGA
AGAGTATCTCTGTATGAAAACCTTACTGCTTCTCTCCTCAGTTCCTAAGGAAGGTCTGAAGAGCCAAGAG
TTATTTGATGAGATTCGAATGACTTATATCAAAGAGCTAGGAAAAGCCATCGTCAAAAGGGAAGGGAACT
CCAGTCAGAACTGGCAACGGTTTTACCAACTGACAAAACTTCTGGACTCCATGCATGAGGTGGTTGAGAA
TCTCCTTACCTACTGCTTCCAGACATTTTTGGATAAGACCATGAGTATTGAATTCCCAGAGATGTTAGCT
GAAATCATCACTAATCAGATACCAAAATATTCAAATGGAAATATCAAGAAGCTGCTGTTTCATCAAAAAT
AGAGCTCGAATTTCCCCGATCGTTCAAACATTTGGCAATAAAGTTTCTTAAGATTGAATCCTGTTGCCGG
TCTTGCGATGATTATCATATAATTTCTGTTGAATTACGTTAAGCATGTAATAATTAACATGTAATGCATG
ACGTTATTTATGAGATGGGTTTTTATGATTAGAGTCCCGCAATTATACATTTAATACGCGATAGAAAACA
AAATATAGCGCGCAAACTAGGATAAATTATCGCGCGCGGTGTCATCTATGTTACTAGATCGGGAATTGGT
TCCGGAACCAATTCGTAATCATGGTCATAGCTGTTTCCTGTGTGAAATTGTTATCCGCTCACAATTCCAC
ACAACATACGAGCCGGAAGCATAAAGTGTAAAGCCTGGGGTGCCTAATGAGTGAGCTAACTCACATTAGG
CTGAATTAGGCGCGCCTATTTCTGAATTCAACACATTGCGGACGTTTTTAATGTACTGAATTAACGCCGA
ATTAATTCGGGGGATCTGGATTTTAGTACTGGATTTTGGTTTTAGGAATTAGATTTTATTGATAGAAGTA
TTTTACAAATACAAATACATACTAAGGGTTTCTTATATGCTCAACACATGAGCGAAACCCTATAGGAACC
CTAATTCCCTTATCTGGGAACTACTCACACATTATTATGGAGAAACTCGAGCTTGTCGATCGACTCTAGG
CCGGGAAGCCGATCTCGGCTTGAACGAATTGTTAGGTGGCGGTACTTGGGTCGATATCAAAGTGCATCAC
TTCTTCCCGTATGCCCAACTTTGTATAGAGAGCCACTGCGGGATCGTCACCGTAATCTGCTTGCACGTAG
ATCACATAAGCACCAAGCGCGTTGGCCTCATGCTTGAGGAGATTGATGAGCGCGGTGGCAATGCCCTGCC
TCCGGTGCTCGCCGGAGACTGCGAGATCATAGATATAGATCTCACTACGCGGCTGCTCAAACTTGGGCAG
AACGTAAGCCGCGAGAGCGCCAACAACCGCTTCTTGGTCGAAGGCAGCAAGCGCGATGAATGTCTTACTA
CGGAGCAAGTTCCCGAGGTAATCGGAGTCCGGCTGATGTTGGGAGTAGGTGGCTACGTCTCCGAACTCAC
GACCGAAAAGATCAAGAGCAGCCCGCATGGATTTGACTTGGTCAGGGCCGAGCCTACATGTGCGAATGAT
GCCCATACTTGAGCCACCTAACTTTGTTTTAGGGCGACTGCCCTGCTGCGTAACATCGTTGCTGCTGCGT
ACCATGGTCGATCGACAGATCTGCGAAAGCTCGAGAGAGATAGATTTGTAGAGAGAGACTGGTGATTTCA
GCGTGTCCTCTCCAAATGAAATGAACTTCCTTATATAGAGGAAGGGTCTTGCGAAGGATAGTGGGATTGT
GCGTCATCCCTTACGTCAGTGGAGATATCACATCAATCCACTTGCTTTGAAGACGTGGTTGGAACGTCTT
CTTTTTCCACGATGCTCCTCGTGGGTGGGGGTCCATCTTTGGGACCACTGTCGGCAGAGGCATCTTGAAC
GATAGCCTTTCCTTTATCGCAATGATGGCATTTGTAGGTGCCACCTTCCTTTTCTACTGTCCTTTTGATG
AAGTGACAGATAGCTGGGCAATGGAATCCGAGGAGGTTTCCCGATATTACCCTTTGTTGAAAAGTCTCAA
TAGCCCTTTGGTCTTCTGAGACTGTATCTTTGATATTCTTGGAGTAGACGAGAGTGTCGTGCTCCACCAT
GTTCACATCAATCCACTTGCTTTGAAGACGTGGTTGGAACGTCTTCTTTTTCCACGATGCTCCTCGTGGG
TGGGGGTCCATCTTTGGGACCACTGTCGGCAGAGGCATCTTGAACGATAGCCTTTCCTTTATCGCAATGA
TGGCATTTGTAGGTGCCACCTTCCTTTTCTACTGTCCTTTTGATGAAGTGACAGATAGCTGGGCAATGGA
ATCCGAGGAGGTTTCCCGATATTACCCTTTGTTGAAAAGTCTCAATAGCCCTTTGGTCTTCTGAGACTGT
ATCTTTGATATTCTTGGAGTAGACGAGAGTGTCGTGCTCCACCATGTTGGCAAGCTGCTCTAGCCAATAC
GCAAACCGAATTCAGAAATAAATTCAGCCTAATTCGGCGTTAATTCAGTACATTAAAAACGTCCGCAATG
TGTTATTAAGTTGTCTAAGCGTCAATTTGTTTACACCACAATATATCCTGCCACCAGCCAGCCAACAGCT
CCCCGACCGGCAGCTCGGCACAAAATCACCACTCGATACAGGCAGCCCATCAGTCCGGGACGGCGTCAGC
GGGAGAGCCGTTGTAAGGCGGCAGACTTTGCTCATGTTACCGATGCTATTCGGAAGAACGGCAACTAAGC
TGCCGGGTTTGAAACACGGATGATCTCGCGGAGGGTAGCATGTTGATTGTAACGATGACAGAGCGTTGCT
GCCTGTGATCAATTCGGGCACGAACCCAGTGGACATAAGCCTGTTCGGTTCGTAAGCTGTAATGCAAGTA
GCGTATGCGCTCACGCAACTGGTCCAGAACCTTGACCGAACGCAGCGGTGGTAACGGCGCAGTGGCGGTT
TTCATGGCTTGTTATGACTGTTTTTTTGGGGTACAGTCTATGCCTCGGGCATCCAAGCAGCAAGCGCGTT
ACGCCGTGGGTCGATGTTTGATGTTATGGAGCAGCAACGATGTTACGCAGCAGGGCAGTCGCCCTAAAAC
AAAGTTAAACATCATGGGGGAAGCGGTGATCGCCGAAGTATCGACTCAACTATCAGAGGTAGTTGGCGTC
ATCGAGCGCCATCTCGAACCGACGTTGCTGGCCGTACATTTGTACGGCTCCGCAGTGGATGGCGGCCTGA
AGCCACACAGTGATATTGATTTGCTGGTTACGGTGACCGTAAGGCTTGATGAAACAACGCGGCGAGCTTT
GATCAACGACCTTTTGGAAACTTCGGCTTCCCCTGGAGAGAGCGAGATTCTCCGCGCTGTAGAAGTCACC
ATTGTTGTGCACGACGACATCATTCCGTGGCGTTATCCAGCTAAGCGCGAACTGCAATTTGGAGAATGGC
AGCGCAATGACATTCTTGCAGGTATCTTCGAGCCAGCCACGATCGACATTGATCTGGCTATCTTGCTGAC
AAAAGCAAGAGAACATAGCGTTGCCTTGGTAGGTCCAGCGGCGGAGGAACTCTTTGATCCGGTTCCTGAA
CAGGATCTATTTGAGGCGCTAAATGAAACCTTAACGCTATGGAACTCGCCGCCCGACTGGGCTGGCGATG
AGCGAAATGTAGTGCTTACGTTGTCCCGCATTTGGTACAGCGCAGTAACCGGCAAAATCGCGCCGAAGGA
TGTCGCTGCCGACTGGGCAATGGAGCGCCTGCCGGCCCAGTATCAGCCCGTCATACTTGAAGCTAGACAG
GCTTATCTTGGACAAGAAGAAGATCGCTTGGCCTCGCGCGCAGATCAGTTGGAAGAATTTGTCCACTACG
TGAAAGGCGAGATCACCAAGGTAGTCGGCAAATAATGTCTAGCTAGAAATTCGTTCAAGCCGACGCCGCT
TCGCGGCGCGGCTTAACTCAAGCGTTAGATGCACTAAGCACATAATTGCTCACAGCCAAACTATCAGGTC
AAGTCTGCTTTTATTATTTTTAAGCGTGCATAATAAGCCCTACACAAATTGGGAGATATATCATGCATGA
CCAAAATCCCTTAACGTGAGTTTTCGTTCCACTGAGCGTCAGACCCCGTAGAAAAGATCAAAGGATCTTC
TTGAGATCCTTTTTTTCTGCGCGTAATCTGCTGCTTGCAAACAAAAAAACCACCGCTACCAGCGGTGGTT
TGTTTGCCGGATCAAGAGCTACCAACTCTTTTTCCGAAGGTAACTGGCTTCAGCAGAGCGCAGATACCAA
ATACTGTCCTTCTAGTGTAGCCGTAGTTAGGCCACCACTTCAAGAACTCTGTAGCACCGCCTACATACCT
CGCTCTGCTAATCCTGTTACCAGTGGCTGCTGCCAGTGGCGATAAGTCGTGTCTTACCGGGTTGGACTCA
AGACGATAGTTACCGGATAAGGCGCAGCGGTCGGGCTGAACGGGGGGTTCGTGCACACAGCCCAGCTTGG
AGCGAACGACCTACACCGAACTGAGATACCTACAGCGTGAGCTATGAGAAAGCGCCACGCTTCCCGAAGG
GAGAAAGGCGGACAGGTATCCGGTAAGCGGCAGGGTCGGAACAGGAGAGCGCACGAGGGAGCTTCCAGGG
GGAAACGCCTGGTATCTTTATAGTCCTGTCGGGTTTCGCCACCTCTGACTTGAGCGTCGATTTTTGTGAT
GCTCGTCAGGGGGGCGGAGCCTATGGAAAAACGCCAGCAACGCGGCCTTTTTACGGTTCCTGGCCTTTTG
CTGGCCTTTTGCTCACATGTTCTTTCCTGCGTTATCCCCTGATTCTGTGGATAACCGTATTACCGCCTTT
GAGTGAGCTGATACCGCTCGCCGCAGCCGAACGACCGAGCGCAGCGAGTCAGTGAGCGAGGAAGCGGAAG
AGCGCCTGATGCGGTATTTTCTCCTTACGCATCTGTGCGGTATTTCACACCGCATATGGTGCACTCTCAG
TACAATCTGCTCTGATGCCGCATAGTTAAGCCAGTATACACTCCGCTATCGCTACGTGACTGGGTCATGG
CTGCGCCCCGACACCCGCCAACACCCGCTGACGCGCCCTGACGGGCTTGTCTGCTCCCGGCATCCGCTTA
CAGACAAGCTGTGACCGTCTCCGGGAGCTGCATGTGTCAGAGGTTTTCACCGTCATCACCGAAACGCGCG
AGGCAGGGTGCCTTGATGTGGGCGCCGGCGGTCGAGTGGCGACGGCGCGGCTTGTCCGCGCCCTGGTAGA
TTGCCTGGCCGTAGGCCAGCCATTTTTGAGCGGCCAGCGGCCGCGATAGGCCGACGCGAAGCGGCGGGGC
GTAGGGAGCGCAGCGACCGAAGGGTAGGCGCTTTTTGCAGCTCTTCGGCTGTGCGCTGGCCAGACAGTTA
TGCACAGGCCAGGCGGGTTTTAAGAGTTTTAATAAGTTTTAAAGAGTTTTAGGCGGAAAAATCGCCTTTT
TTCTCTTTTATATCAGTCACTTACATGTGTGACCGGTTCCCAATGTACGGCTTTGGGTTCCCAATGTACG
GGTTCCGGTTCCCAATGTACGGCTTTGGGTTCCCAATGTACGTGCTATCCACAGGAAAGAGACCTTTTCG
ACCTTTTTCCCCTGCTAGGGCAATTTGCCCTAGCATCTGCTCCGTACATTAGGAACCGGCGGATGCTTCG
CCCTCGATCAGGTTGCGGTAGCGCATGACTAGGATCGGGCCAGCCTGCCCCGCCTCCTCCTTCAAATCGT
ACTCCGGCAGGTCATTTGACCCGATCAGCTTGCGCACGGTGAAACAGAACTTCTTGAACTCTCCGGCGCT
GCCACTGCGTTCGTAGATCGTCTTGAACAACCATCTGGCTTCTGCCTTGCCTGCGGCGCGGCGTGCCAGG
CGGTAGAGAAAACGGCCGATGCCGGGATCGATCAAAAAGTAATCGGGGTGAACCGTCAGCACGTCCGGGT
TCTTGCCTTCTGTGATCTCGCGGTACATCCAATCAGCTAGCTCGATCTCGATGTACTCCGGCCGCCCGGT
TTCGCTCTTTACGATCTTGTAGCGGCTAATCAAGGCTTCACCCTCGGATACCGTCACCAGGCGGCCGTTC
TTGGCCTTCTTCGTACGCTGCATGGCAACGTGCGTGGTGTTTAACCGAATGCAGGTTTCTACCAGGTCGT
CTTTCTGCTTTCCGCCATCGGCTCGCCGGCAGAACTTGAGTACGTCCGCAACGTGTGGACGGAACACGCG
GCCGGGCTTGTCTCCCTTCCCTTCCCGGTATCGGTTCATGGATTCGGTTAGATGGGAAACCGCCATCAGT
ACCAGGTCGTAATCCCACACACTGGCCATGCCGGCCGGCCCTGCGGAAACCTCTACGTGCCCGTCTGGAA
GCTCGTAGCGGATCACCTCGCCAGCTCGTCGGTCACGCTTCGACAGACGGAAAACGGCCACGTCCATGAT
GCTGCGACTATCGCGGGTGCCCACGTCATAGAGCATCGGAACGAAAAAATCTGGTTGCTCGTCGCCCTTG
GGCGGCTTCCTAATCGACGGCGCACCGGCTGCCGGCGGTTGCCGGGATTCTTTGCGGATTCGATCAGCGG
CCGCTTGCCACGATTCACCGGGGCGTGCTTCTGCCTCGATGCGTTGCCGCTGGGCGGCCTGCGCGGCCTT
CAACTTCTCCACCAGGTCATCACCCAGCGCCGCGCCGATTTGTACCGGGCCGGATGGTTTGCGACCGCTC
ACGCCGATTCCTCGGGCTTGGGGGTTCCAGTGCCATTGCAGGGCCGGCAGACAACCCAGCCGCTTACGCC
TGGCCAACCGCCCGTTCCTCCACACATGGGGCATTCCACGGCGTCGGTGCCTGGTTGTTCTTGATTTTCC
ATGCCGCCTCCTTTAGCCGCTAAAATTCATCTACTCATTTATTCATTTGCTCATTTACTCTGGTAGCTGC
GCGATGTATTCAGATAGCAGCTCGGTAATGGTCTTGCCTTGGCGTACCGCGTACATCTTCAGCTTGGTGT
GATCCTCCGCCGGCAACTGAAAGTTGACCCGCTTCATGGCTGGCGTGTCTGCCAGGCTGGCCAACGTTGC
AGCCTTGCTGCTGCGTGCGCTCGGACGGCCGGCACTTAGCGTGTTTGTGCTTTTGCTCATTTTCTCTTTA
CCTCATTAACTCAAATGAGTTTTGATTTAATTTCAGCGGCCAGCGCCTGGACCTCGCGGGCAGCGTCGCC
CTCGGGTTCTGATTCAAGAACGGTTGTGCCGGCGGCGGCAGTGCCTGGGTAGCTCACGCGCTGCGTGATA
CGGGACTCAAGAATGGGCAGCTCGTACCCGGCCAGCGCCTCGGCAACCTCACCGCCGATGCGCGTGCCTT
TGATCGCCCGCGACACGACAAAGGCCGCTTGTAGCCTTCCATCCGTGACCTCAATGCGCTGCTTAACCAG
CTCCACCAGGTCGGCGGTGGCCCATATGTCGTAAGGGCTTGGCTGCACCGGAATCAGCACGAAGTCGGCT
GCCTTGATCGCGGACACAGCCAAGTCCGCCGCCTGGGGCGCTCCGTCGATCACTACGAAGTCGCGCCGGC
CGATGGCCTTCACGTCGCGGTCAATCGTCGGGCGGTCGATGCCGACAACGGTTAGCGGTTGATCTTCCCG
CACGGCCGCCCAATCGCGGGCACTGCCCTGGGGATCGGAATCGACTAACAGAACATCGGCCCCGGCGAGT
TGCAGGGCGCGGGCTAGATGGGTTGCGATGGTCGTCTTGCCTGACCCGCCTTTCTGGTTAAGTACAGCGA
TAACCTTCATGCGTTCCCCTTGCGTATTTGTTTATTTACTCATCGCATCATATACGCAGCGACCGCATGA
CGCAAGCTGTTTTACTCAAATACACATCACCTTTTTAGACGGCGGCGCTCGGTTTCTTCAGCGGCCAAGC
TGGCCGGCCAGGCCGCCAGCTTGGCATCAGACAAACCGGCCAGGATTTCATGCAGCCGCACGGTTGAGAC
GTGCGCGGGCGGCTCGAACACGTACCCGGCCGCGATCATCTCCGCCTCGATCTCTTCGGTAATGAAAAAC
GGTTCGTCCTGGCCGTCCTGGTGCGGTTTCATGCTTGTTCCTCTTGGCGTTCATTCTCGGCGGCCGCCAG
GGCGTCGGCCTCGGTCAATGCGTCCTCACGGAAGGCACCGCGCCGCCTGGCCTCGGTGGGCGTCACTTCC
TCGCTGCGCTCAAGTGCGCGGTACAGGGTCGAGCGATGCACGCCAAGCAGTGCAGCCGCCTCTTTCACGG
TGCGGCCTTCCTGGTCGATCAGCTCGCGGGCGTGCGCGATCTGTGCCGGGGTGAGGGTAGGGCGGGGGCC
AAACTTCACGCCTCGGGCCTTGGCGGCCTCGCGCCCGCTCCGGGTGCGGTCGATGATTAGGGAACGCTCG
AACTCGGCAATGCCGGCGAACACGGTCAACACCATGCGGCCGGCCGGCGTGGTGGTGTCGGCCCACGGCT
CTGCCAGGCTACGCAGGCCCGCGCCGGCCTCCTGGATGCGCTCGGCAATGTCCAGTAGGTCGCGGGTGCT
GCGGGCCAGGCGGTCTAGCCTGGTCACTGTCACAACGTCGCCAGGGCGTAGGTGGTCAAGCATCCTGGCC
AGCTCCGGGCGGTCGCGCCTGGTGCCGGTGATCTTCTCGGAAAACAGCTTGGTGCAGCCGGCCGCGTGCA
GTTCGGCCCGTTGGTTGGTCAAGTCCTGGTCGTCGGTGCTGACGCGGGCATAGCCCAGCAGGCCAGCGGC
GGCGCTCTTGTTCATGGCGTAATGTCTCCGGTTCTAGTCGCAAGTATTCTACTTTATGCGACTAAAACAC
GCGACAAGAAAACGCCAGGAAAAGGGCAGGGCGGCAGCCTGTCGCGTAACTTAGGACTTGTGCGACATGT
CGTTTTCAGAAGACGGCTGCACTGAACGTCAGAAGCCGACTGCACTATAGCAGCGGAGGGGTTGGATCAA
AGTACTTTGATCCCGAGGGGAACCCTGTGGTTGGCATGCACATACAAATGGACGAACGGATAAACCT
Features (pLannotate 1.2.2; 30 found; start..end, strand, type, name):
     54..78      -  misc_feature   RB T-DNA repeat: right border repeat from nopaline C58 T-DNA
    144..298     -  CDS            lacZα (fragment): LacZα fragment of β-galactosidase; lacZ fragment
    301..321     -  misc_feature   MCS (fragment): pUC18/19 multiple cloning site
    812..1153    +  promoter       CaMV 35S promoter: strong constitutive promoter from cauliflower mosaic virus
   1179..1303    +  protein_bind   attR1: mutant version of attR; recombination site for the Gateway® LR reaction LR Clonase™
   1341..1371    +  promoter       lac UV5 promoter: E. coli lac promoter with an "up" mutation
   1395..1424    +  promoter       cat promoter (fragment): promoter of the E. coli cat gene encoding chloramphenicol acetyltransferase
   1425..2084    +  CDS            CmR: chloramphenicol acetyltransferase; cat; confers resistance to chloramphenicol
   2263..2421    +  CDS            ccdA (fragment): CCDA_ECO57 - Also known as H, letA. Experimental evidence at protein level: Swiss-Prot protein existence level 1. Antitoxin component of a type II toxin-antitoxin (TA) system which inhibits the post-segregational killing (PSK) of plasmid-free cells, also referred to as a plasmid addiction system. Binds to and blocks the activity of CcdB; will also remove bound CcdB protein from the CcdB-GyrA complex by forming a CcdA-CcdB complex, a process termed rejuvenation. Functions as a transcriptional corepressor for the ccdAB operon, repression also requires CcdB (By similarity). From Escherichia coli
   2426..2731    +  CDS            ccdB: CcdB, a bacterial toxin that poisons DNA gyrase; ccdB; Plasmids containing the ccdB gene cannot be propagated in standard E. coli strains.
   2772..2896    -  protein_bind   attR2: mutant version of attR; recombination site for the Gateway® LR reaction LR Clonase™
   2907..3779    +  CDS            Nr3c1 (fragment): GCR_RAT - Also known as Grl. Experimental evidence at protein level: Swiss-Prot protein existence level 1. [Isoform A]: Has transcriptional activation and repression activity. Mediates glucocorticoid-induced apoptosis. Promotes accurate chromosome segregation during mitosis. May act as a tumor suppressor. May play a negative role in adipogenesis through the regulation of lipolytic and antilipogenic gene expression. From Rattus norvegicus (Rat).
   3798..4050    +  terminator     NOS terminator: nopaline synthase terminator and poly(A) signal
   4106..4128    -  protein_bind   lac operator (fragment): The lac repressor binds to the lac operator to inhibit transcription in E. coli. This inhibition can be relieved by adding lactose or isopropyl-β-D-thiogalactopyranoside (IPTG). lac repressor encoded by lacI
   4132..4162    -  promoter       lac promoter: promoter for the E. coli lac operon
   4177..4198    -  protein_bind   CAP binding site: CAP binding activates transcription in the presence of cAMP. E. coli catabolite activator protein
   4283..4455    -  polyA_signal   CaMV poly(A) signal: cauliflower mosaic virus polyadenylation signal
   4512..5041    -  CDS            GmR (fragment): gentamycin acetyltransferase; aacC1; confers resistance to gentamycin
   5108..5784    -  promoter       CaMV 35S promoter (enhanced): cauliflower mosaic virus 35S promoter with a duplicated enhancer region
   5979..6003    -  misc_feature   LB T-DNA repeat: left border repeat from nopaline C58 T-DNA
   6262..6285    +  promoter       Pc promoter (fragment): intI1 (promoter lies within the coding sequence); class 1 integron promoter
   6461..6517    +  CDS            GmR (fragment): gentamycin acetyltransferase; aacC1; confers resistance to gentamycin
   6528..7315    +  CDS            SmR (fragment): aminoglycoside adenylyltransferase (Murphy, 1985); aadA; confers resistance to spectinomycin and streptomycin
   7561..8149    +  rep_origin     ori: high-copy-number ColE1/pMB1/pBR322/pUC origin of replication
   8335..8475    -  misc_feature   bom: basis of mobility region from pBR322
   8577..8616    -  CDS            rop (fragment): Rop protein, which maintains plasmids at low copy number; rop
   8819..9013    -  rep_origin     pVS1 oriV: origin of replication for the Pseudomonas plasmid pVS1 (Heeb et al., 2000)
   9079..10152   -  CDS            pVS1 RepA: replication protein from the Pseudomonas plasmid pVS1 (Heeb et al., 2000)
  10581..11210   -  CDS            pVS1 StaA: stability protein from the Pseudomonas plasmid pVS1 (Heeb et al., 2000)
  11770..12171   -  CDS            Y4CG_SINFN (fragment): Protein inferred from homology: Swiss-Prot protein existence level 3. From Sinorhizobium fredii (strain NBRC 101917 / NGR234).
