[The description below was written by a language model from this plasmid's Addgene catalogue record and pLannotate feature annotations shown in this document.]
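Description:
pMpGWB214 is an empty Gateway destination binary vector for Agrobacterium-mediated plant transformation, built on the pMpGWB200 backbone and designed mainly for the liverwort Marchantia polymorpha, though it is also usable in other plants. The annotated full sequence is 12,457 nt. Outside the T-DNA, it carries a ColE1/pMB1-type origin with a bom site for high-copy propagation in E. coli. The pVS1 oriV, RepA and StaA functions provide replication and stable maintenance in Agrobacterium, and an aadA gene provides spectinomycin/streptomycin selection in bacteria. Because the unrecombined Gateway cassette contains the gyrase toxin gene ccdB together with a chloramphenicol resistance gene, the empty vector is maintained in a ccdB-tolerant strain (DB3.1) under chloramphenicol plus spectinomycin.

Between the nopaline-type right and left T-DNA borders there are two plant expression units. In the first, a CaMV 35S promoter drives the attR1–CmR–ccdB–attR2 cassette, which is followed directly by a fragment of the rat glucocorticoid receptor (Nr3c1) coding sequence and the NOS terminator. An LR reaction with an entry clone replaces the cassette with the gene of interest, producing a constitutively expressed protein with a C-terminal GR fusion. Loss of ccdB counter-selects against non-recombined plasmids. GR fusions of this kind are generally used to make a protein's nuclear activity, typically that of a transcription factor, conditional on added glucocorticoid such as dexamethasone, although the record does not describe this application explicitly. The second unit, in the opposite orientation, uses an enhanced 35S promoter, a gentamicin acetyltransferase gene and the CaMV poly(A) signal to provide gentamicin selection of transformed plants. This marker is one of the four offered across the vector series. Remnants of lacZα and a pUC multiple cloning site also lie within the T-DNA.
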