Addgene plasmid #68605: pMpGWB214
Purpose: (Empty Backbone) Gateway binary vector designed for transgenic research with Marchantia polymorpha as well as other plants
Depositing lab: Takayuki Kohchi. Depositing organization: Kyoto University, Graduate School of Biostudies. Publication: Development of Gateway Binary Vector Series with Four Different Selection Markers for the Liverwort Marchantia polymorpha. Ishizaki K, Nishihama R, Ueda M, Inoue K, Ishida S, Nishimura Y, Shikanai T, Kohchi T. PLoS One. 2015 Sep 25;10(9):e0138876. doi: 10.1371/journal.pone.0138876. eCollection 2015. PONE-D-15-25288 PubMed 26406247.
Backbone
  Vector backbone: pMpGWB200
  Backbone manufacturer: Kohchi Lab., Kyoto University
  Backbone size (bp): 9021
  Modifications to backbone: CaMV 35S promoter and glucocorticoid receptor (GR) coding sequence are cloned upstream and downstream of the Gateway cassette, respectively.
  Vector type: Plant Expression
  Promoter: Cauliflower mosaic virus 35S promoter
  Selectable markers: Gentamicin
  Tag / fusion protein: Glucocorticoid receptor (GR) (C terminal on insert)
Growth in bacteria
  Bacterial resistance: Chloramphenicol and Spectinomycin, 25 & 50 μg/mL
  Growth temperature: 37°C
  Growth strain: DB3.1
  Copy number: High Copy
Gene/Insert
  Cloning method: Gateway Cloning
Resource information
  A portion of this plasmid was derived from a plasmid made by: The Gateway cassette was provided by Tsuyoshi Nakagawa at Shimane University, Japan.
Terms and licenses: Academic/Nonprofit Terms; Industry Terms: Not Available to Industry
How to cite: pMpGWB214 was a gift from Takayuki Kohchi (Addgene plasmid # 68605 ; http://n2t.net/addgene:68605 ; RRID:Addgene_68605)
