>Addgene plasmid #68605 | pMpGWB214 | addgene partial sequence | sequence record 130202 | NOSterm-R 5'-attgccaaatgtttgaacga-3'
GAACAGCAGCTTCTTGATATTTCCATTTGAATATTTTGGTATCTGATTAGTGATGATTTCAGCTAACATC
TCTGGGAATTCAATACTCATGGTCTTATCCAAAAATGTCTGGAAGCAGTAGGTAAGGAGATTCTCAACCA
CCTCATGCATGGAGTCCAGAAGTTTTGTCAGTTGGTAAAACCGTTGCCAGTTCTGACTGGAGTTCCCTTC
CCTTTTGACGATGGCTTTTCCTAGCTCTTTGATATAAGTCATTCGAATCTCATCAAATAACTCTTGGCTC
TTCAGACCTTCCTTAGGAACTGAGGAGAGAAGCAGTAAGGTTTTCATACAGAGATACTCTTCATAGGATA
CCTGCAATCTTTGTAATTCAGAGGAGACAAACAGCATGTGTTTACATTGGTCATACATGCAGGGTAGAGA
CATTCTCTGCTCATTAATAATCAGATCAGGAGCAAAGCAGAGCAGGTTTCCACTTGATTGTCTGTATGAT
CTCCAACCCAGGGCAAATGCCATGAGAAACATCCATGAGTACTGTAGCAGGGTCATTTGGTCATCCAGGT
GTAAGTTTCTGAAGCCTGGTATCGCCTTTGCCCATTTCACTGCTGCAATCACTTGACGCCCACCTAACAT
GTTGAG
