>Addgene plasmid #68605 | pMpGWB214 | addgene partial sequence | sequence record 131790 | GW-5 5'-AATCTCGCCGGATCCTAACT-3'
GGGGTGCCTAATGCGGCCCCTCGCAGGGGCCGCCATAGTGACTGGATATGTTGTGTTTTACAGTATTATG
TANTCTGTTTTTTATGCAAAATCTAATTTAATATATTGATATTTATATCATTTTACGTTTCTCGTTCAGC
TTTTTTGTACAAACTTGTTGATAACTCTAGAGTCCCCCGTGTTCTCTCCAAATGAAATGAACTTCCTTAT
ATAGAGGAAGGGTCTTGC
