>Addgene plasmid #68605 | pMpGWB214 | addgene partial sequence | sequence record 131792 | GW-3 5'-GCATGATGACCACCGATATG-3'
AAAATGACATCAAAAACGCCATTAACCTGATGTTCTGGGGAATATAAATGTCAGGCTCCCTTATACACAG
CCAGTCTGCAGGTCGACCATAGTGACTGGATATGTTGTGTTTTACAGTATTATGTAGTCTGTTTTTTATG
CAAAATCTAATTTAATATATTGATATTTATATCATTTTACGTTTCTCGTTCAGCTTTCTTGTACAAAGTG
GTTGATAACAGCATGGCTAGTGAAGCTCGAAAAACAAAGAAAAAAATCAAAGGGATTCAGCAAGCCACTG
CAGGAGTCTCACAAGACACTTCGGAAAATCCTAACAAAACAATAGTTCCTGCAGCATTACCACAGCTCAC
CCCTACCTTGGTGTCACTGCTGGAGGTGATTGAACCCGAGGTGTTGTATGCAGGATATGATAGCTCTGTT
CCAGATTCAGCATGGAGAATTATGACCACACTCAACATGTTAGGTGGGCGTCAAGTGATTGCAGCAGTGA
AATGGGCAAAGGCGATACCAGGCTTCAGAAACTTACACCTGGATGACCAAATGACCCTGCTACAGTACTC
ATGGATGTTTCTCATGGCATTTGCCCTGGGTT
